>Addgene plasmid #91522 | pHH0103_DLG5-1/1 | addgene full sequence | sequence record 192428 | Addgene NGS Result
TCATGACATTAACCTATAAAAATAGGCGTATCACGAGGCCCTTTCGTCTTCAAGAATTCCCGACACCATC
GAATGGTGCAAAACCTTTCGCGGTATGGCATGATAGCGCCCGGAAGAGAGTCAATTCAGGGTGGTGAATG
TGAAACCAGTAACGTTATACGATGTCGCAGAGTATGCCGGTGTCTCTTATCAGACCGTTTCCCGCGTGGT
GAACCAGGCCAGCCACGTTTCTGCGAAAACGCGGGAAAAAGTGGAAGCGGCGATGGCGGAGCTGAATTAC
ATTCCCAACCGCGTGGCACAACAACTGGCGGGCAAACAGTCGTTGCTGATTGGCGTTGCCACCTCCAGTC
TGGCCCTGCACGCGCCGTCGCAAATTGTCGCGGCGATTAAATCTCGCGCCGATCAACTGGGTGCCAGCGT
GGTGGTGTCGATGGTAGAACGAAGCGGCGTCGAAGCCTGTAAAGCGGCGGTGCACAATCTTCTCGCGCAA
CGCGTCAGTGGGCTGATCATTAACTATCCGCTGGATGACCAGGATGCCATTGCTGTGGAAGCTGCCTGCA
CTAATGTTCCGGCGTTATTTCTTGATGTCTCTGACCAGACACCCATCAACAGTATTATTTTCTCCCATGA
AGACGGTACGCGACTGGGCGTGGAGCATCTGGTCGCATTGGGTCACCAGCAAATCGCGCTGTTAGCGGGC
CCATTAAGTTCTGTCTCGGCGCGTCTGCGTCTGGCTGGCTGGCATAAATATCTCACTCGCAATCAAATTC
AGCCGATAGCGGAACGGGAAGGCGACTGGAGTGCCATGTCCGGTTTTCAACAAACCATGCAAATGCTGAA
TGAGGGCATCGTTCCCACTGCGATGCTGGTTGCCAACGATCAGATGGCGCTGGGCGCAATGCGCGCCATT
ACCGAGTCCGGGCTGCGCGTTGGTGCGGATATCTCGGTAGTGGGATACGACGATACCGAAGACAGCTCAT
GTTATATCCCGCCGTTAACCACCATCAAACAGGATTTTCGCCTGCTGGGGCAAACCAGCGTGGACCGCTT
GCTGCAACTCTCTCAGGGCCAGGCGGTGAAGGGCAATCAGCTGTTGCCCGTCTCACTGGTGAAAAGAAAA
ACCACCCTGGCGCCCAATACGCAAACCGCCTCTCCCCGCGCGTTGGCCGATTCATTAATGCAGCTGGCAC
GACAGGTTTCCCGACTGGAAAGCGGGCAGTGAGCGCAACGCAATTAATGTAAGTTAGCTCACTCATTAGG
CACAATTCTCATGTTTGACAGCTTATCATCGACTGCACGGTGCACCAATGCTTCTGGCGTCAGGCAGCCA
TCGGAAGCTGTGGTATGGCTGTGCAGGTCGTAAATCACTGCATAATTCGTGTCGCTCAAGGCGCACTCCC
GTTCTGGATAATGTTTTTTGCGCCGACATCATAACGGTTCTGGCAAATATTCTGAAATGAGCTGTTGACA
ATTAATCATCGGCTCGTATAATGTGTGGAATTGTGAGCGGATAACAATTTCACACAGGAAACAGCCAGTC
CGTTTAGGTGTTTTCACGAGCACTTCACCAACAAGGACCATAGATTATGAAAATCGAAGAACACCATCAC
CATCACCATTCCAGCGGTAAGCTTATGTCCCCTATACTAGGTTATTGGAAAATTAAGGGCCTTGTGCAAC
CCACTCGACTTCTTTTGGAATATCTTGAAGAAAAATATGAAGAGCATTTGTATGAGCGCGATGAAGGTGA
TAAATGGCGAAACAAAAAGTTTGAATTGGGTTTGGAGTTTCCCAATCTTCCTTATTATATTGATGGTGAT
GTTAAATTAACACAGTCTATGGCCATCATACGTTATATAGCTGACAAGCACAACATGTTGGGTGGTTGTC
CAAAAGAGCGTGCAGAGATTTCAATGCTTGAAGGAGCGGTTTTGGATATTAGATACGGTGTTTCGAGAAT
TGCATATAGTAAAGACTTTGAAACTCTCAAAGTTGATTTTCTTAGCAAGCTACCTGAAATGCTGAAAATG
TTCGAAGATCGTTTATGTCATAAAACATATTTAAATGGTGATCATGTAACCCATCCTGACTTCATGTTGT
ATGACGCTCTTGATGTTGTTTTATACATGGACCCAATGTGCCTGGATGCGTTCCCAAAATTAGTTTGTTT
TAAAAAACGTATTGAAGCTATCCCACAAATTGATAAGTACTTGAAATCCAGCAAGTATATAGCATGGCCT
TTGCAGGGCTGGCAAGCCACGTTTGGTGGTGGCGACCATCCTCCAAAATCGGATCTGGAAGTTCTGTTCC
AGGGGCCCCTGTCCAGCGGTCTGGTTCCGCGTGGTTCCGGTACCGCGGCCCAGCCGGCCATGGCCCAGGG
CGCGCTGTTCTACATTCGTGCCCTGTATGATCGTCTGGCCGATGTTGAACAGGAACTGTCCTTTAAAAAA
GATGATATTCTGTACGTCGATGATACCCTGCCACAAGGCACTTTTGGTTCTTGGATGGCCTGGCAGCTGG
ATGAAAATGCCCAGAAAATCCAGCGTGGTCAGATTCCATCCAAATACGTCATGGATCAGGAAGCGGCCGC
ATA
[142 nt withheld, positions 2594-2735]
C
[98 nt withheld, positions 2737-2834]
AGTTTGTACTGGTGACGAAACTCAGTGTCTAGCTAGAGTGGC
[149 nt withheld, positions 2877-3025]
T
[41 nt withheld, positions 3027-3067]
T
[62 nt withheld, positions 3069-3130]
A
[35 nt withheld, positions 3132-3166]
CCTCCCTCAATCGGTTGAATGTCGCCCTTTTGTCTTTGGCGCTGGTAAACCATATGAA
[86 nt withheld, positions 3225-3310]
T
[54 nt withheld, positions 3312-3365]
CTAGCGCCGCCCTATACCTTGTCTGCCTCCCCGCGTTGCGTCGCGGTGCATGGAGCCGGGCCACCTCGAC
CTGAATGGAAGCCGGCGGCACCTCGCTAACGGATTCACCACTCCAAGAATTGGAGCCAATCAATTCTTGC
GGAGAACTGTGAATGCGCAAACCAACCCTTGGCAGAACATATCCATCGCGTCCGCCATCTCCAGCAGCCG
CACGCGGCGCATCTCGGGCAGCGTTGGGTCCTGGCCACGGGTGCGCATGATCGTGCTCCTGTCGTTGAGG
ACCCGGCTAGGCTGGCGGGGTTGCCTTACTGGTTAGCAGAATGAATCACCGATACGCGAGCGAACGTGAA
GCGACTGCTGCTGCAAAACGTCTGCGACCTGAGCAACAACATGAATGGTCTTCGGTTTCCGTGTTTCGTA
AAGTCTGGAAACGCGGAAGTCAGCGCCCTGCACCATTATGTTCCGGATCTGCATCGCAGGATGCTGCTGG
CTACCCTGTGGAACACCTACATCTGTATTAACGAAGCGCTGGCATTGACCCTGAGTGATTTTTCTCTGGT
CCCGCCGCATCCATACCGCCAGTTGTTTACCCTCACAACGTTCCAGTAACCGGGCATGTTCATCATCAGT
AACCCGTATCGTGAGCATCCTCTCTCGTTTCATCGGTATCATTACCCCCATGAACAGAAATCCCCCTTAC
ACGGAGGCATCAGTGACCAAACAGGAAAAAACCGCCCTTAACATGGCCCGCTTTATCAGAAGCCAGACAT
TAACGCTTCTGGAGAAACTCAACGAGCTGGACGCGGATGAACAGGCAGACATCTGTGAATCGCTTCACGA
CCACGCTGATGAGCTTTACCGCAGGATCCGCGAAATTGTAAGCGTTAATATTTTGTTAAAATTCGCGTTA
AATTTTTGTTAAATCAGCTCATTTTTTAACCAATAGGCCGAAATCGGCAAAATCCCTTATAAATCAAAAG
AATAGACCGAGATAGGGT
[37 nt withheld, positions 4364-4400]
AAAGAACGTGGACTCCAACGTCAAAGG
[49 nt withheld, positions 4428-4476]
T
[91 nt withheld, positions 4478-4568]
G
[124 nt withheld, positions 4570-4693]
CGCGGATCCTGCCTCGCGCGTTTCGGTGATGACGGTGAAAACCTCTGACACATGCAGCTCCCGGAGACGG
TCACAGCTTGTCTGTAAGCGGATGCCGGGAGCAGACAAGCCCGTCAGGGCGCGTCAGCGGGTGTTGGCGG
GTGTCGGGGCGCAGCCATGACCCAGTCACGTAGCGATAGCGGAGTGTATACTGGCTTAACTATGCGGCAT
CAGAGCAGATTGTACTGAGAGTGCACCATATGCGGTGTGAAATACCGCACAGATGCGTAAGGAGAAAATA
CCGCATCAGGCGCTCTTCCGCTTCCTCGCTCACTGACTCGCTGCGCTCGGTCGTTCGGCTGCGGCGAGCG
GTATCAGCTCACTCAAAGGCGGTAATACGGTTATCCACAGAATCAGGGGATAACGCAGGAAAGAACATGT
GAGCAAAAGGCCAGCAAAAGGCCAGGAACCGTAAAAAGGCCGCGTTGCTGGCGTTTTTCCATAGGCTCCG
CCCCCCTGACGAGCATCACAAAAATCGACGCTCAAGTCAGAGGTGGCGAAACCCGACAGGACTATAAAGA
TACCAGGGTTTCCCCCTGGAAGCTCCCTCGTGCGCTCTCCTGTTCCGACCCTGCCGCTTACCGGATACCT
GTCCGCCTTTCTCCCTTCGGGAAGCGTGGCGCTTTCTCATAGCTCACGCTGTAGGTATCTCAGTTCGGTG
TAGGTCGTTCGCTCCAAGCTGGGCTGTGTGCACGAACCCCCCGTTCAGCCCGACCGCTGCGCCTTATCCG
GTAACTATCGTCTTGAGTCCAACCCGGTAAGACACGACTTATCGCCACTGGCAGCAGCCACTGGTAACAG
GATTAGCAGAGCGAGGTATGTAGGCGGTGCTACAGAGTTCTTGAAGTGGTGGCCTAACTACGGCTACACT
AGAAGGACAGTATTTGGTATCTGCGCTCTGCTGAAGCCAGTTACCTTCGGAAAAAGAGTTGGTAGCTCTT
GATCCGGCAAACAAACCACCGCTGGTAGCGGTGGTTTTTTTGTTTGCAAGCAGCAGATTACGCGCAGAAA
AAAAGGATCTCAAGAAGATCCTTTGATCTTTTCTACGGGGTCTGACGCTCAGTGGAACGAAAACTCACGT
TAAGGGATTTTGGTCATGAGATTATCAAAAAGGATCTTCACCTAGATCCTTTTAAATTAAAAATGAAGTT
TTAAATCAATCTAAAGTATATATGAGTAAACTTGGTCTGACAGTTACCAATGCTTAATCAGTGAGGCACC
TATCTCAGCGATCTGTCTATTTCGTTCATCCATAGTTGCCTGACTCCCCGTCGTGTAGATAACTACGATA
CGGGAGGGCTTACCATCTGGCCCCAGTGCTGCAATGATACCGCGAGACCCACGCTCACCGGCTCCAGATT
TATCAGCAATAAACCAGCCAGCCGGAAGGGCCGAGCGCAGAAGTGGTCCTGCAACTTTATCCGCCTCCAT
CCAGTCTATTAATTGTTGCCGGGAAGCTAGAGTAAGTAGTTCGCCAGTTAATAGTTTGCGCAACGTTGTT
GCCATTGCTGCAGGCATCGTGGTGTCACGCTCGTCGTTTGGTATGGCTTCATTCAGCTCCGGTTCCCAAC
GATCAAGGCGAGTTACATGATCCCCCATGTTGTGCAAAAAAGCGGTTAGCTCCTTCGGTCCTCCGATCGT
TGTCAGAAGTAAGTTGGCCGCAGTGTTATCACTCATGGTTATGGCAGCACTGCATAATTCTCTTACTGTC
ATGCCATCCGTAAGATGCTTTTCTGTGACTGGTGAGTACTCAACCAAGTCATTCTGAGAATAGTGTATGC
GGCGACCGAGTTGCTCTTGCCCGGCGTCAACACGGGATAATACCGCGCCACATAGCAGAACTTTAAAAGT
GCTCATCATTGGAAAACGTTCTTCGGGGCGAAAACTCTCAAGGATCTTACCGCTGTTGAGATCCAGTTCG
ATGTAACCCACTCGTGCACCCAACTGATCTTCAGCATCTTTTACTTTCACCAGCGTTTCTGGGTGAGCAA
AAACAGGAAGGCAAAATGCCGCAAAAAAGGGAATAAGGGCGACACGGAAATGTTGAATACTCATACTCTT
CCTTTTTCAATATTATTGAAGCATTTATCAGGGTTATTGTCTCATGAGCGGATACATATTTGAATGTATT
TAGAAAAATAAACAAATAGGGGTTCCGCGCACATTTCCCCGAAAAGTGCCACCTGACGTCTAAGAAACCA
TTATTA
Features (pLannotate 1.2.2; 21 found; start..end, strand, type, name):
     62..139     +  promoter       lacIq promoter: lacI (mutant); In the lacIq allele, a single base change in the promoter boosts expression of the lacI gene about 10-fold.
    140..1222    +  CDS            lacI: lac repressor; lacI; The lac repressor binds to the lac operator to inhibit transcription in E. coli. This inhibition can be relieved by adding lactose or isopropyl-β-D-thiogalactopyranoside (IPTG).
   1235..1256    +  protein_bind   CAP binding site: CAP binding activates transcription in the presence of cAMP. E. coli catabolite activator protein
   1275..1292    +  promoter       tet promoter (fragment): E. coli promoter for tetracycline efflux protein gene
   1465..1493    +  promoter       tac promoter: strong E. coli promoter; hybrid between the trp and lac UV5 promoters
   1501..1517    +  protein_bind   lac operator: The lac repressor binds to the lac operator to inhibit transcription in E. coli. This inhibition can be relieved by adding lactose or isopropyl-β-D-thiogalactopyranoside (IPTG). lac repressor encoded by lacI
   1602..1619    +  CDS            6xHis: 6xHis affinity tag
   1635..2288    +  CDS            GST26_SCHJA: Experimental evidence at protein level: Swiss-Prot protein existence level 1. GST isoenzymes appear to play a central role in the parasite detoxification system. Other functions are also suspected including a role in increasing the solubility of haematin in the parasite gut. From Schistosoma japonicum (Blood fluke).
   2388..2582    +  CDS            DLG5 (fragment): DLG5_HUMAN - Also known as KIAA0583, PDLG. Experimental evidence at protein level: Swiss-Prot protein existence level 1. Acts as a regulator of the Hippo signaling pathway (PubMed:28087714, PubMed:28169360). Negatively regulates the Hippo signaling pathway by mediating the interaction of MARK3 with STK3/4, bringing them together to promote MARK3-dependent hyperphosphorylation and inactivation of STK3 kinase activity toward LATS1 (PubMed:28087714). Positively regulates the Hippo signaling pathway by mediating the interaction of SCRIB with STK4/MST1 and LATS1 which is important for the activatio
   2598..2645    +  terminator     fd terminator (sequence withheld): central terminator from bacteriophage fd (Otsuka and Kunisawa, 1982)
   2650..2862    +  CDS            M13 gene III (fragment) (sequence partly withheld): pIII; III; minor coat protein
   2877..3347    +  CDS            M13 gene III (fragment) (sequence partly withheld): pIII; III; minor coat protein
   3369..3439    +  CDS            TcR (fragment): tetracycline efflux protein; tet; confers resistance to tetracycline
   3681..4061    -  CDS            YPB1_ECOLX: Protein predicted: Swiss-Prot protein existence level 4. From Escherichia coli.
   4078..4229    +  CDS            rop (fragment): Rop protein, which maintains plasmids at low copy number; rop
   4265..4693    -  rep_origin     f1 ori (sequence partly withheld): f1 bacteriophage origin of replication; arrow indicates direction of (+) strand synthesis
   4702..4741    +  CDS            rop (fragment): Rop protein, which maintains plasmids at low copy number; rop
   4843..4983    +  misc_feature   bom: basis of mobility region from pBR322
   5169..5756    -  rep_origin     ori: high-copy-number ColE1/pMB1/pBR322/pUC origin of replication
   5927..6787    -  CDS            AmpR: β-lactamase; bla; confers resistance to ampicillin, carbenicillin, and related antibiotics
   6788..6892    -  promoter       AmpR promoter: bla
