[The description below was written by a language model from this plasmid's Addgene catalogue record and pLannotate feature annotations shown in this document.]
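Description:
pHH0103_DLG5-1/1 is a 6.9 kb bacterial expression plasmid built on the pHH0103 backbone for producing and purifying a human SH3 domain from DLG5 (discs large homolog 5) in E. coli. It is one of a set of constructs made for a family-wide survey of human SH3 domain binding specificities. The insert, recorded as 248 bp and cloned between SfiI and NotI sites, is annotated as a DLG5 fragment lying downstream of a 6xHis tag and the Schistosoma japonicum glutathione S-transferase coding sequence. This arrangement suggests the domain is made as an N-terminally His- and GST-tagged fusion suited to nickel or glutathione affinity purification, although the table does not show the reading frame across the junctions. Transcription is driven by the strong hybrid tac promoter under control of a lac operator. The plasmid carries its own lacI gene behind the up-mutated lacIq promoter, so expression stays repressed until induced with IPTG. A bacteriophage fd terminator follows the insert.

Propagation relies on a ColE1/pBR322-type origin with the bom region, and selection is by ampicillin resistance (β-lactamase with its native promoter). The rop gene appears only as fragments interrupted by an f1 phage origin, which would allow single-stranded DNA production with helper phage. The repository nonetheless lists the plasmid as low copy. Downstream of the terminator are fragments of M13 gene III, along with remnants of the tetracycline resistance gene and its promoter. These look like leftovers from a phagemid display ancestor of the backbone, and because they lie beyond the terminator they are probably not part of the expressed fusion.
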