Addgene plasmid #91522: pHH0103_DLG5-1/1
Purpose: Protein expression and purification of human SH3 domain construct DLG5-1/1
Depositing lab: Sachdev Sidhu. Depositing organization: University of Toronto. Publication: Comprehensive Analysis of the Human SH3 Domain Family Reveals a Wide Variety of Non-canonical Specificities. Teyra J, Huang H, Jain S, Guan X, Dong A, Liu Y, Tempel W, Min J, Tong Y, Kim PM, Bader GD, Sidhu SS. Structure. 2017 Oct 3;25(10):1598-1610.e3. doi: 10.1016/j.str.2017.07.017. Epub 2017 Sep 7. PubMed 28890361.
Backbone
  Vector backbone: pHH0103
  Vector type: Bacterial Expression
Growth in bacteria
  Bacterial resistance: Ampicillin, 100 μg/mL
  Growth temperature: 37°C
  Growth strain: DH5alpha
  Copy number: Low Copy
Gene/Insert
  Gene/Insert name: DLG5-1/1
  Species: H. sapiens (human)
  Insert size (bp): 248
  Entrez Gene: DLG5 (a.k.a. LP-DLG, P-DLG5, PDLG)
  Cloning method: Restriction Enzyme; 5′ cloning site Sfi1 (unknown if destroyed); 3′ cloning site Not1 (unknown if destroyed)
Terms and licenses: Academic/Nonprofit Terms; Industry Terms: Not Available to Industry
How to cite: pHH0103_DLG5-1/1 was a gift from Sachdev Sidhu (Addgene plasmid # 91522 ; http://n2t.net/addgene:91522 ; RRID:Addgene_91522)
