>Addgene plasmid #91522 | pHH0103_DLG5-1/1 | depositor partial sequence | sequence record 176010 | insert sequence
GGTACCGAATTCGGATCCGCGCGCTGTTCTACATTCGTGCCCTGTATGATCGTCTGGCCGATGTTGAACA
GGAACTGTCCTTTAAAAAAGATGATATTCTGTACGTCGATGATACCCTGCCACAAGGCACTTTTGGTTCT
TGGATGGCCTGGCAGCTGGATGAAAATGCCCAGAAAATCCAGCGTGGTCAGATTCCATCCAAATACGTCA
TGGATCAGGAAGCGGCCGCTAGCTAAGTCGACGAGCTC
